Addgene plasmid #115896: pcDNA5-LAP-KNL1-M3
Purpose: Used for expression of siRNA-resistant KNL1-M3 (modified codons 258 and 259) from the FRT site of FlpIn cells upon addition of doxycyclin.
Depositing lab: Geert Kops. Depositing organization: Hubrecht Institute. Publication: Arrayed BUB recruitment modules in the kinetochore scaffold KNL1 promote accurate chromosome segregation. Vleugel M, Tromer E, Omerzu M, Groenewold V, Nijenhuis W, Snel B, Kops GJ. J Cell Biol. 2013 Dec 23;203(6):943-55. doi: 10.1083/jcb.201307016. PubMed 24344183.
Backbone
  Vector backbone: pcDNA5
  Vector type: Mammalian Expression
Growth in bacteria
  Bacterial resistance: Ampicillin, 100 μg/mL
  Growth temperature: 37°C
  Growth strain: DH5alpha
  Copy number: High Copy
Gene/Insert
  Gene/Insert name: KNL1-M3
  Species: H. sapiens (human)
  Mutation: Fragment of KNL1 containing three KNL1 repeat sequences
  Entrez Gene: KNL1 (a.k.a. AF15Q14, CASC5, CT29, D40, MCPH4, PPP1R55, Spc7, hKNL-1, hSpc105)
  Tag / fusion protein: EYFP (N terminal on backbone)
  Cloning method: Restriction Enzyme; 5′ cloning site Unknown (unknown if destroyed)
Terms and licenses: Academic/Nonprofit Terms; Industry Terms: Not Available to Industry
Depositor comments: siRNA resistant
How to cite: pcDNA5-LAP-KNL1-M3 was a gift from Geert Kops (Addgene plasmid # 115896 ; http://n2t.net/addgene:115896 ; RRID:Addgene_115896)
