[The description below was written by a language model from this plasmid's Addgene catalogue record and pLannotate feature annotations shown in this document.]
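Description:
pcDNA5-LAP-KNL1-M3 is a mammalian expression plasmid on a pcDNA5 backbone, designed for site-specific integration into Flp-In cell lines and doxycycline-inducible expression of an EYFP-tagged fragment of the human kinetochore scaffold protein KNL1. It is maintained in E. coli through a high-copy ColE1/pUC-type origin with ampicillin resistance (AmpR under its own bla promoter). A partial f1 origin and lac promoter/operator remnants are backbone carry-over.

The expression cassette is driven by the CMV enhancer and immediate early promoter, followed by two short tet operator matches (annotated as PLtetO-1 and TRE3GV fragments). This arrangement keeps transcription repressed in Tet repressor-expressing cells until doxycycline is added. Downstream lies EYFP, which forms the N-terminal part of the backbone's "LAP" tag, followed by the KNL1-M3 insert and a bGH polyadenylation signal. According to the record, M3 is a KNL1 fragment containing three KNL1 repeat sequences, with codons 258 and 259 modified to make it resistant to siRNA. The automated annotation only partly covers the insert region: it labels one stretch by homology to mouse Knl1 and a short segment near the 3′ end as a TTK/MPS1 fragment, which the catalogue entry does not explain, and it leaves much of the interval unannotated.

An FRT site sits directly upstream of a hygromycin resistance gene with no annotated promoter of its own, followed by an SV40 poly(A) signal. Flp-mediated recombination into the genomic FRT site would therefore be expected to activate HygR and allow selection of integrants. The construct suits knockdown-and-replacement experiments, in which endogenous KNL1 is depleted and the fluorescent fragment is induced. The associated study concerns BUB protein recruitment and chromosome segregation.
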