Features (pLannotate 1.2.2; 23 found; start..end, strand, type, name):
      1..204     +  promoter       CMV promoter: human cytomegalovirus (CMV) immediate early promoter
    206..225     +  promoter       PLtetO-1 promoter (fragment): modified phage lambda PL promoter with tet operator sites (Lutz and Bujard, 1997)
    227..246     +  promoter       PLtetO-1 promoter (fragment): modified phage lambda PL promoter with tet operator sites (Lutz and Bujard, 1997)
    254..287     +  promoter       TRE3GV promoter (fragment): 3rd-generation Tet-responsive promoter that can be activated by binding of Tet-On® 3G, optimized for retroviral and lentiviral vectors
    410..1126    +  CDS            EYFP: EYFP is a basic (constitutively fluorescent) green/yellow fluorescent protein published in 1996, derived from Aequorea victoria. It is reported to be a very rapidly-maturing weak dimer with high acid sensitivity.
   1379..2071    +  CDS            Knl1 (fragment): KNL1_MOUSE - Also known as Casc5. Experimental evidence at protein level: Swiss-Prot protein existence level 1. Performs two crucial functions during mitosis: it is essential for spindle-assembly checkpoint signaling and for correct chromosome alignment. Directly links spindle checkpoint proteins BUB1 and BUB1B to kinetochores. Part of the MIS12 complex, which may be fundamental for kinetochore formation and proper chromosome segregation during mitosis. Acts in coordination with CENPK to recruit the NDC80 complex to the outer kinetochore (By similarity). From Mus musculus (Mouse).
   3605..3790    +  CDS            TTK (fragment): TTK_HUMAN - Also known as MPS1, MPS1L1. Experimental evidence at protein level: Swiss-Prot protein existence level 1. Phosphorylates proteins on serine, threonine, and tyrosine (PubMed:18243099, PubMed:29162720). Probably associated with cell proliferation (PubMed:18243099). Phosphorylates MAD1L1 to promote mitotic checkpoint signaling (PubMed:29162720). Essential for chromosome alignment by enhancing AURKB activity (via direct CDCA8 phosphorylation) at the centromere, and for the mitotic checkpoint (PubMed:18243099). From Homo sapiens (Human).
   3843..4067    +  polyA_signal   bGH poly(A) signal: bovine growth hormone polyadenylation signal
   4071..4092    +  promoter       SV40 promoter (fragment): SV40 enhancer and early promoter
   4113..4346    +  rep_origin     f1 ori (fragment) (sequence partly withheld): f1 bacteriophage origin of replication; arrow indicates direction of (+) strand synthesis
   4351..4398    +  protein_bind   FRT: FLP-mediated recombination occurs in the 8-bp core sequence TCTAGAAA (Turan and Bode, 2011). FLP recombinase from the Saccharomyces cerevisiae 2μ plasmid
   4406..5428    +  CDS            HygR: aminoglycoside phosphotransferase from E. coli; aph(4)-Ia; confers resistance to hygromycin
   5438..5563    +  CDS            ble (fragment): BLE_KLEPN - Experimental evidence at protein level: Swiss-Prot protein existence level 1. Binding protein with a strong affinity to the bleomycin family of antibiotics. Binds to CL990; an antimitotic-antibiotic compound. From Klebsiella pneumoniae.
   5558..5679    +  polyA_signal   SV40 poly(A) signal: SV40 polyadenylation signal
   5752..5768    -  protein_bind   lac operator: The lac repressor binds to the lac operator to inhibit transcription in E. coli. This inhibition can be relieved by adding lactose or isopropyl-β-D-thiogalactopyranoside (IPTG). lac repressor encoded by lacI
   5776..5806    -  promoter       lac promoter: promoter for the E. coli lac operon
   5821..5842    -  protein_bind   CAP binding site: CAP binding activates transcription in the presence of cAMP. E. coli catabolite activator protein
   5855..5947    -  CDS            lacI (fragment): lac repressor; lacI; The lac repressor binds to the lac operator to inhibit transcription in E. coli. This inhibition can be relieved by adding lactose or isopropyl-β-D-thiogalactopyranoside (IPTG).
   6130..6718    -  rep_origin     ori: high-copy-number ColE1/pMB1/pBR322/pUC origin of replication
   6889..7749    -  CDS            AmpR: β-lactamase; bla; confers resistance to ampicillin, carbenicillin, and related antibiotics
   7750..7854    -  promoter       AmpR promoter: bla
   7913..7965    -  misc_feature   bom (fragment): basis of mobility region from pBR322
   8120..8499    +  enhancer       CMV enhancer: human cytomegalovirus immediate early enhancer
>Addgene plasmid #115896 | pcDNA5-LAP-KNL1-M3 | addgene full sequence | sequence record 224847 | Addgene NGS Result
GTGATGCGGTTTTGGCAGTACATCAATGGGCGTGGATAGCGGTTTGACTCACGGGGATTTCCAAGTCTCC
ACCCCATTGACGTCAATGGGAGTTTGTTTTGGCACCAAAATCAACGGGACTTTCCAAAATGTCGTAACAA
CTCCGCCCCATTGACGCAAATGGGCGGTAGGCGTGTACGGTGGGAGGTCTATATAAGCAGAGCTCTCCCT
ATCAGTGATAGAGATCTCCCTATCAGTGATAGAGATCGTCGACGAGCTCGTTTAGTGAACCGTCAGATCG
CCTGGAGACGCCATCCACGCTGTTTTGACCTCCATAGAAGACACCGGGACCGATCCAGCCTCCGGACTCT
AGCGTTTAAACTTAAGCTTGGTACCGAGCTCGGATCCGCTAGCGCTACCGGTCGCCACCATGGTGAGCAA
GGGCGAGGAGCTGTTCACCGGGGTGGTGCCCATCCTGGTCGAGCTGGACGGCGACGTAAACGGCCACAAG
TTCAGCGTGTCCGGCGAGGGCGAGGGCGATGCCACCTACGGCAAGCTGACCCTGAAGTTCATCTGCACCA
CCGGCAAGCTGCCCGTGCCCTGGCCCACCCTCGTGACCACCTTCGGCTACGGCCTGCAGTGCTTCGCCCG
CTACCCCGACCACATGAAGCAGCACGACTTCTTCAAGTCCGCCATGCCCGAAGGCTACGTCCAGGAGCGC
ACCATCTTCTTCAAGGACGACGGCAACTACAAGACCCGCGCCGAGGTGAAGTTCGAGGGCGACACCCTGG
TGAACCGCATCGAGCTGAAGGGCATCGACTTCAAGGAGGACGGCAACATCCTGGGGCACAAGCTGGAGTA
CAACTACAACAGCCACAACGTCTATATCATGGCCGACAAGCAGAAGAACGGCATCAAGGTGAACTTCAAG
ATCCGCCACAACATCGAGGACGGCAGCGTGCAGCTCGCCGACCACTACCAGCAGAACACCCCCATCGGCG
ACGGCCCCGTGCTGCTGCCCGACAACCACTACCTGAGCTACCAGTCCGCCCTGAGCAAAGACCCCAACGA
GAAGCGCGATCACATGGTCCTGCTGGAGTTCGTGACCGCCGCCGGGATCACTCTCGGCATGGACGAGCTG
TACAAGTCCGGAGGGGATCGGTGGAGCTCCACCGGTGGCGGCCGCATGGATGGGGTGTCTTCAGAGGCTA
ATGAAGAAAATGACAATATAGAGAGACCTGTTAGAAGACGGCATTCTTCAATATTGAAACCCCCAAGGAG
TCCTCTTCAGGACCTCAGAGGTGGGAATGAAAGAGTTCAGGAATCCAATGCTTTGAGAAATAAGAAAAAC
TCTCGTCGAGTCAGCTTTGCAGATACTATAAAGGTATTCCAGACGGAGTCTCATATGAAAATAGTGAGAA
AGTCAGAAATGGAAGGCTGCAGTCTCGACGGTCCTTCTGAACTACAAGAACTTGGTAAAACTAATTTAGA
ACACACTACTGGCCAGCTAACAACAATGAACAGACAGATAGCTGTAAAAGTTGAAAAATGTGGTAAAAGT
CCCATAGAAAAAAGTGGAGTGCTTAAATCTAACTGTATTATGGATGTGTTAGAGGACGAAAGTGTACAGA
AACCTAAATTTCCAAAGGAAAAGCAAAATGTCAAAATTTGGGGAAGGAAAAGTGTTGGTGGACCAAAAAT
TGATAAGACTATTGTATTTTCAGAAGACGATAAGAATGATATGGATATCACTAAGAGTTATACAATAGAA
ATAAACCATAGACCTTTATTAGAGAAACGTGATTGTCATTTGGTGCCATTGGCAGGAACTTCTGAAACTA
TTTTATATACATGTGGGCAGGATGACATGGAGATCACTAGAAGTCACACAACTGCCTTAGAATGTAAAAC
TGTCTCACCAGATGAAATAACTACTAGGCCTATGGACAAAACTGTAGTGTTTGTAGATAATCATGTTGAA
CTAGAAATGACAGAGTCCCATACTGTTTTCATTGACTACCAAGAAAAGGAAAGAACAGACAGACCTAACT
TTGAACTATCCCAAAGGAAAAGCCTAGGAACACCAACAGTGCTCGAGAACAGTGTATTGATAAAAAACCT
GAGCAGGACCCCATCTAGTTGCAGCAGCTCTCTGGATTCAATCAAGGCTGATGGGACCTCTCTGGACTTC
AGCACTTACCGCAGTAGTCAAATGGAATCACAGTTTCTCAGAGATACTATTTGTGAAGAGAGCTTGAGGG
AGAAACTCCAAGATGGGAGAATAACAATAAGGGAGTTCTTTATACTTCTCCAGGTCCACATCTTGATACA
GAAACCCCGACAGAGCAATCTCCCAGGCAATTTTACTGTAAACACACCACCTACTCCAGAAGACCTGATG
TTAAGTCAATATGTTTACCGACCCAAGATACAGATTTATAGAGAAGATTGTGAGGCTCGTCGCCAAAAGA
TTGAAGAATTAAAGCTTTCTGCATCGAACCAAGATAAGCTGTTGGTTGATATAAATAAGAACCTGTGGGA
AAAAATGAGACACTGCTCTGACAAAGAGCTGAAAGCCTTTGGAATTTATCTTAACAAAATAAAGTCATGT
TTTACCAAGATGACTAAAGTCTTCACTCACCAAGGAAAAGTGGCTCTGTATGGCAAGCTGGTGCAGTCAG
CTCAGAATGAGAGGGAGAAACTTCAAATAAAGATAGATGAGATGGATAAAATACTTAAGAAGATCGATAA
CTGCCTCACTGAGATGGAAACAGAAACTAAGAATTTGGAGGATGAAGAGAAAAACAATCCTGTGGAAGAA
TGGGATTCTGAAATGAGAGCTGCAGAAAAAGAATTGGAACAGCTGAAAACTGAAGAAGAGGAGCTTCAAA
GAAATCTCTTAGAACTGGAGGTACAAAAAGAGCAGACCCTTGCTCAAATAGACTTTATGCAAAAACAAAG
AAATAGAACTGAAGAGCTACTGGATCAGTTGAGCTTGTCTGAGTGGGATGTCGTTGAGTGGAGTGATGAT
CAAGCTGTATTCACCTTTGTTTATGACACGATACAACTCACCATCACCTTTGAAGAGTCAGTTGTTGGTT
TCCCTTTCCTGGACAAGCGTTATAGGAAGATTGTTGATGTCAATTTTCAATCTCTGTTAGATGAGGATCA
AGCTCCTCCTTCCTCCCTTTTAGTTCATAAGCTTATTTTCCAGTACGTTGAAGAAAAGGAATCCTGGAAG
AAGACATGTACAACCCAGCATCAGTTACCCAAGATGCTTGAAGAATTCTCACTGGTAGTGCACCATTGCA
GACTCCTTGGAGAGGAGATTGAGTATTTAAAGAGATGGGGACCAAATTATAACCTAATGAACATAGATAT
TAATAATAATGAATTGAGACTTTTATTCTCTAGCTCCGCAGCATTTGCAAAGTTTGAAATAACTTTGTTT
CTCTCAGCCTATTATCCATCTGTACCATTACCTTCCACCATTCAGAATCACGTTGGGAACACTAGCCAAG
ATGATATTGCTACCATTCTATCTAAAGTGCCACTGGAGAACAACTACCTGAAGAATGTAGTCAAGCAAAT
TTACCAAGATCTGTTTCAGGACTGCCATTTCTACCACTAGGTTAACCAAATGGCCAAGGGAACCACTGAA
GAAATGAAATATGTTCTGGGCCAACTTGTTGGTCTGAATTCTCCTAACTCCATTTTGAAAGCTGCTAAAA
CTTTATATGAACACTATAGTGGTGGTGAAAGTCATAATTCTTCATCCTCCAAGACTTTTGAAAAAAAAAG
GGGAAAAAAATGAGTCGAGCATGCATCTAGAGGGCCCGTTTAAACCCGCTGATCAGCCTCGACTGTGCCT
TCTAGTTGCCAGCCATCTGTTGTTTGCCCCTCCCCCGTGCCTTCCTTGACCCTGGAAGGTGCCACTCCCA
CTGTCCTTTCCTAATAAAATGAGGAAATTGCATCGCATTGTCTGAGTAGGTGTCATTCTATTCTGGGGGG
TGGGGTGGGGCAGGACAGCAAGGGGGAGGATTGGGAAGACAATAGCAGGCATGCTGGGGATGCGGTGGGC
TCTATGGCTTCTGAGGCGGAAAGAACCAGCTGGGGCTCTAGGGGGTATCCCC
[124 nt withheld, positions 4113-4236]
C
[91 nt withheld, positions 4238-4328]
AGGGTGATGGTTCACGTACCTAGAAGTTCCTATTCCGAAGTTCCTATTCTCTAGAAAGTATAGGAACTTC
CTTGGCCAAAAAGCCTGAACTCACCGCGACGTCTGTCGAGAAGTTTCTGATCGAAAAGTTCGACAGCGTC
TCCGACCTGATGCAGCTCTCGGAGGGCGAAGAATCTCGTGCTTTCAGCTTCGATGTAGGAGGGCGTGGAT
ATGTCCTGCGGGTAAATAGCTGCGCCGATGGTTTCTACAAAGATCGTTATGTTTATCGGCACTTTGCATC
GGCCGCGCTCCCGATTCCGGAAGTGCTTGACATTGGGGAATTCAGCGAGAGCCTGACCTATTGCATCTCC
CGCCGTGCACAGGGTGTCACGTTGCAAGACCTGCCTGAAACCGAACTGCCCGCTGTTCTGCAGCCGGTCG
CGGAGGCCATGGATGCGATCGCTGCGGCCGATCTTAGCCAGACGAGCGGGTTCGGCCCATTCGGACCGCA
AGGAATCGGTCAATACACTACATGGCGTGATTTCATATGCGCGATTGCTGATCCCCATGTGTATCACTGG
CAAACTGTGATGGACGACACCGTCAGTGCGTCCGTCGCGCAGGCTCTCGATGAGCTGATGCTTTGGGCCG
AGGACTGCCCCGAAGTCCGGCACCTCGTGCACGCGGATTTCGGCTCCAACAATGTCCTGACGGACAATGG
CCGCATAACAGCGGTCATTGACTGGAGCGAGGCGATGTTCGGGGATTCCCAATACGAGGTCGCCAACATC
TTCTTCTGGAGGCCGTGGTTGGCTTGTATGGAGCAGCAGACGCGCTACTTCGAGCGGAGGCATCCGGAGC
TTGCAGGATCGCCGCGGCTCCGGGCGTATATGCTCCGCATTGGTCTTGACCAACTCTATCAGAGCTTGGT
TGACGGCAATTTCGATGATGCAGCTTGGGCGCAGGGTCGATGCGACGCAATCGTCCGATCCGGAGCCGGG
ACTGTCGGGCGTACACAAATCGCCCGCAGAAGCGCGGCCGTCTGGACCGATGGCTGTGTAGAAGTACTCG
CCGATAGTGGAAACCGACGCCCCAGCACTCGTCCGAGGGCAAAGGAATAGCACGTACTACGAGATTTCGA
TTCCACCGCCGCCTTCTATGAAAGGTTGGGCTTCGGAATCGTTTTCCGGGACGCCGGCTGGATGATCCTC
CAGCGCGGGGATCTCATGCTGGAGTTCTTCGCCCACCCCAACTTGTTTATTGCAGCTTATAATGGTTACA
AATAAAGCAATAGCATCACAAATTTCACAAATAAAGCATTTTTTTCACTGCATTCTAGTTGTGGTTTGTC
CAAACTCATCAATGTATCTTATCATGTCTGTATACCGTCGACCTCTAGCTAGAGCTTGGCGTAATCATGG
TCATAGCTGTTTCCTGTGTGAAATTGTTATCCGCTCACAATTCCACACAACATACGAGCCGGAAGCATAA
AGTGTAAAGCCTGGGGTGCCTAATGAGTGAGCTAACTCACATTAATTGCGTTGCGCTCACTGCCCGCTTT
CCAGTCGGGAAACCTGTCGTGCCAGCTGCATTAATGAATCGGCCAACGCGCGGGGAGAGGCGGTTTGCGT
ATTGGGCGCTCTTCCGCTTCCTCGCTCACTGACTCGCTGCGCTCGGTCGTTCGGCTGCGGCGAGCGGTAT
CAGCTCACTCAAAGGCGGTAATACGGTTATCCACAGAATCAGGGGATAACGCAGGAAAGAACATGTGAGC
AAAAGGCCAGCAAAAGGCCAGGAACCGTAAAAAGGCCGCGTTGCTGGCGTTTTTCCATAGGCTCCGCCCC
CCTGACGAGCATCACAAAAATCGACGCTCAAGTCAGAGGTGGCGAAACCCGACAGGACTATAAAGATACC
AGGCGTTTCCCCCTGGAAGCTCCCTCGTGCGCTCTCCTGTTCCGACCCTGCCGCTTACCGGATACCTGTC
CGCCTTTCTCCCTTCGGGAAGCGTGGCGCTTTCTCATAGCTCACGCTGTAGGTATCTCAGTTCGGTGTAG
GTCGTTCGCTCCAAGCTGGGCTGTGTGCACGAACCCCCCGTTCAGCCCGACCGCTGCGCCTTATCCGGTA
ACTATCGTCTTGAGTCCAACCCGGTAAGACACGACTTATCGCCACTGGCAGCAGCCACTGGTAACAGGAT
TAGCAGAGCGAGGTATGTAGGCGGTGCTACAGAGTTCTTGAAGTGGTGGCCTAACTACGGCTACACTAGA
AGAACAGTATTTGGTATCTGCGCTCTGCTGAAGCCAGTTACCTTCGGAAAAAGAGTTGGTAGCTCTTGAT
CCGGCAAACAAACCACCGCTGGTAGCGGTGGTTTTTTTGTTTGCAAGCAGCAGATTACGCGCAGAAAAAA
AGGATCTCAAGAAGATCCTTTGATCTTTTCTACGGGGTCTGACGCTCAGTGGAACGAAAACTCACGTTAA
GGGATTTTGGTCATGAGATTATCAAAAAGGATCTTCACCTAGATCCTTTTAAATTAAAAATGAAGTTTTA
AATCAATCTAAAGTATATATGAGTAAACTTGGTCTGACAGTTACCAATGCTTAATCAGTGAGGCACCTAT
CTCAGCGATCTGTCTATTTCGTTCATCCATAGTTGCCTGACTCCCCGTCGTGTAGATAACTACGATACGG
GAGGGCTTACCATCTGGCCCCAGTGCTGCAATGATACCGCGAGACCCACGCTCACCGGCTCCAGATTTAT
CAGCAATAAACCAGCCAGCCGGAAGGGCCGAGCGCAGAAGTGGTCCTGCAACTTTATCCGCCTCCATCCA
GTCTATTAATTGTTGCCGGGAAGCTAGAGTAAGTAGTTCGCCAGTTAATAGTTTGCGCAACGTTGTTGCC
ATTGCTACAGGCATCGTGGTGTCACGCTCGTCGTTTGGTATGGCTTCATTCAGCTCCGGTTCCCAACGAT
CAAGGCGAGTTACATGATCCCCCATGTTGTGCAAAAAAGCGGTTAGCTCCTTCGGTCCTCCGATCGTTGT
CAGAAGTAAGTTGGCCGCAGTGTTATCACTCATGGTTATGGCAGCACTGCATAATTCTCTTACTGTCATG
CCATCCGTAAGATGCTTTTCTGTGACTGGTGAGTACTCAACCAAGTCATTCTGAGAATAGTGTATGCGGC
GACCGAGTTGCTCTTGCCCGGCGTCAATACGGGATAATACCGCGCCACATAGCAGAACTTTAAAAGTGCT
CATCATTGGAAAACGTTCTTCGGGGCGAAAACTCTCAAGGATCTTACCGCTGTTGAGATCCAGTTCGATG
TAACCCACTCGTGCACCCAACTGATCTTCAGCATCTTTTACTTTCACCAGCGTTTCTGGGTGAGCAAAAA
CAGGAAGGCAAAATGCCGCAAAAAAGGGAATAAGGGCGACACGGAAATGTTGAATACTCATACTCTTCCT
TTTTCAATATTATTGAAGCATTTATCAGGGTTATTGTCTCATGAGCGGATACATATTTGAATGTATTTAG
AAAAATAAACAAATAGGGGTTCCGCGCACATTTCCCCGAAAAGTGCCACCTGACGTCGACGGATCGGGAG
ATCTCCCGATCCCCTATGGTGCACTCTCAGTACAATCTGCTCTGATGCCGCATAGTTAAGCCAGTATCTG
CTCCCTGCTTGTGTGTTGGAGGTCGCTGAGTAGTGCGCGAGCAAAATTTAAGCTACAACAAGGCAAGGCT
TGACCGACAATTGCATGAAGAATCTGCTTAGGGTTAGGCGTTTTGCGCTGCTTCGCGATGTACGGGCCAG
ATATACGCGTTGACATTGATTATTGACTAGTTATTAATAGTAATCAATTACGGGGTCATTAGTTCATAGC
CCATATATGGAGTTCCGCGTTACATAACTTACGGTAAATGGCCCGCCTGGCTGACCGCCCAACGACCCCC
GCCCATTGACGTCAATAATGACGTATGTTCCCATAGTAACGCCAATAGGGACTTTCCATTGACGTCAATG
GGTGGAGTATTTACGGTAAACTGCCCACTTGGCAGTACATCAAGTGTATCATATGCCAAGTACGCCCCCT
ATTGACGTCAATGACGGTAAATGGCCCGCCTGGCATTATGCCCAGTACATGACCTTATGGGACTTTCCTA
CTTGGCAGTACATCTACGTATTAGTCATCGCTATTACCATG
